Addgene plasmid #215438: E. coli Lig-C-HiBiT
Purpose: Bacterially expressed E. coli Lig-C-HiBiT for Ni-NTA purification
Depositing lab: James Inglese. Depositing organization: National Center for Advancing Translational Sciences (NCATS). Publication: A general assay platform to study protein pharmacology using ligand-dependent structural dynamics. Ciulla DA, Dranchak PK, Aitha M, van Neer RHP, Shah D, Tharakan R, Wilson KM, Wang Y, Braisted JC, Inglese J. Nat Commun. 2025 May 10;16(1):4342. doi: 10.1038/s41467-025-59658-6. PubMed 40346061.
Backbone
  Vector backbone: pET21a (+)
  Backbone manufacturer: Novagen
  Backbone size w/o insert (bp): 5409
  Total vector size (bp): 7515
  Modifications to backbone: None known of
  Vector type: Bacterial Expression
Growth in bacteria
  Bacterial resistance: Ampicillin, 100 μg/mL
  Growth temperature: 37°C
  Growth strain: DH5alpha
  Copy number: High Copy
Gene/Insert
  Gene/Insert name: NAD-dependent DNA ligase LigA [Escherichia coli], C-HiBiT, C-10XHis.Thrombin (alt names: E. coli LigA-C-HiBiT; E. coli Lig-C-HiBiT)
  Species: E. coli
  Insert size (bp): 2106
  Mutation: Codon Optimized for bacterial expression, T7 gene10 leader peptide for expression
  GenBank ID: WP_094319130
  Promoter: T7 Promotor
  Tag / fusion protein: HiBiT Tag (C terminal on insert); 10xHis-tag with thrombin site (C terminal on insert)
  Cloning method: Restriction Enzyme; 5′ cloning site EcoR1 (unknown if destroyed); 3′ cloning site Xho1 (unknown if destroyed)
  Sequencing primers: 5′ T7 promotor primer #69348-3; 3′ T7 terminator primer #69337-3
Resource information
  A portion of this plasmid was derived from a plasmid made by: was synthesized for us by a commercial source (Genscript).
Terms and licenses: Academic/Nonprofit Terms; Industry Terms: Not Available to Industry
How to cite: E. coli Lig-C-HiBiT was a gift from James Inglese (Addgene plasmid # 215438 ; http://n2t.net/addgene:215438 ; RRID:Addgene_215438)
