[The description below was written by a language model from this plasmid's Addgene catalogue record and pLannotate feature annotations shown in this document.]
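Description:
E. coli Lig-C-HiBiT is a 7.5 kb bacterial expression plasmid built on the Novagen pET21a(+) backbone for producing a tagged form of the Escherichia coli NAD-dependent DNA ligase LigA. It is propagated in E. coli under ampicillin selection (β-lactamase with its own promoter) and carries the pBR322-type ColE1 origin together with the bom and rop elements, plus an f1 phage origin. The catalogue lists it as high copy, although rop normally moderates copy number. Short tetracycline-resistance fragments flagged in the annotation are remnants of the pBR322 lineage rather than functional markers.

The expression cassette follows the standard pET design. A T7 promoter with an adjacent lac operator drives the insert, and the plasmid-borne lacI gene supplies repressor. Transcription therefore depends on a host providing T7 RNA polymerase and can be induced with IPTG. A T7 gene 10 ribosome binding site and the gene 10 leader peptide (T7 tag) precede the codon-optimized, commercially synthesized ligA coding sequence, which was cloned between EcoRI and XhoI sites, and a T7 terminator closes the unit.

According to the record, the ligase is followed at its C terminus by a HiBiT tag, the small peptide that complements a larger NanoLuc fragment to give luminescence. After it come a thrombin cleavage site and a 10xHis tag. The automated annotation does not label HiBiT or the thrombin site. It detects two separate histidine-tag fragments downstream of ligA, one of which may be the vector's own His-tag sequence.

The stated purpose is bacterial expression followed by Ni-NTA purification. The associated work concerns an assay platform that reads out ligand-dependent protein structural dynamics.
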