Features (pLannotate 1.2.2; 21 found; start..end, strand, type, name):
     12..467     +  rep_origin     f1 ori (sequence partly withheld): f1 bacteriophage origin of replication; arrow indicates direction of (+) strand synthesis
    494..598     +  promoter       AmpR promoter: bla
    599..1459    +  CDS            AmpR: β-lactamase; bla; confers resistance to ampicillin, carbenicillin, and related antibiotics
   1630..2218    +  rep_origin     ori: high-copy-number ColE1/pMB1/pBR322/pUC origin of replication
   2404..2546    -  misc_feature   bom: basis of mobility region from pBR322
   2648..2839    -  CDS            rop: Rop protein, which maintains plasmids at low copy number; rop
   2856..3236    +  CDS            YPB1_ECOLX: Protein predicted: Swiss-Prot protein existence level 4. From Escherichia coli.
   3308..3599    -  CDS            TcR (fragment): tetracycline efflux protein; tet; confers resistance to tetracycline
   3614..3635    -  protein_bind   CAP binding site: CAP binding activates transcription in the presence of cAMP. E. coli catabolite activator protein
   3648..4730    -  CDS            lacI: lac repressor; lacI; The lac repressor binds to the lac operator to inhibit transcription in E. coli. This inhibition can be relieved by adding lactose or isopropyl-β-D-thiogalactopyranoside (IPTG).
   4731..4808    -  promoter       lacI promoter: lacI
   4816..5095    -  CDS            TcR (fragment): tetracycline efflux protein; tet; confers resistance to tetracycline
   5117..5135    +  promoter       T7 promoter: promoter for bacteriophage T7 RNA polymerase
   5136..5160    +  protein_bind   lac operator: The lac repressor binds to the lac operator to inhibit transcription in E. coli. This inhibition can be relieved by adding lactose or isopropyl-β-D-thiogalactopyranoside (IPTG). lac repressor encoded by lacI
   5175..5197    +  RBS            RBS: efficient ribosome binding site from bacteriophage T7 gene 10 (Olins and Rangwala, 1989)
   5205..5237    +  CDS            T7 tag (gene 10 leader): leader peptide from bacteriophage T7 gene 10 promotes efficient translation in E. coli
   5247..7259    +  CDS            ligA: DNLJ_ECOLI - Also known as dnaL, lig, lop, pdeC. Experimental evidence at protein level: Swiss-Prot protein existence level 1. DNA ligase that catalyzes the formation of phosphodiester linkages between 5'-phosphoryl and 3'-hydroxyl groups in double- stranded DNA using NAD as a coenzyme and as the energy source for the reaction. It is essential for DNA replication and repair of damaged DNA. From Escherichia coli (strain K12).
   7326..7349    +  CDS            9xHis (fragment): 9xHis affinity tag
   7359..7376    +  CDS            9xHis (fragment): 9xHis affinity tag
   7386..7435    +  CDS            SET1 (fragment): solubility-enhancement tag derived from T7 phage gene 10B
   7443..7490    +  terminator     T7 terminator: transcription terminator for bacteriophage T7 RNA polymerase
>Addgene plasmid #215438 | E. coli Lig-C-HiBiT | addgene full sequence | sequence record 428720 | Addgene NGS Result
TGGCGAATGGG
[124 nt withheld, positions 12-135]
C
[91 nt withheld, positions 137-227]
A
[49 nt withheld, positions 229-277]
CCTTTGACGTTGGAGTCCACGTTCTTT
[37 nt withheld, positions 305-341]
ACCCTATCTCGGTCTATTCTTTTGATTTATAAGGGATTTTGCCGATTTCGGCCTATTGGTTAAAAAATGA
GCTGATTTAACAAAAATTTAACGCGAATTTTAACAAAATATTAACGTTTACAATTTCAGGTGGCACTTTT
CGGGGAAATGTGCGCGGAACCCCTATTTGTTTATTTTTCTAAATACATTCAAATATGTATCCGCTCATGA
GACAATAACCCTGATAAATGCTTCAATAATATTGAAAAAGGAAGAGTATGAGTATTCAACATTTCCGTGT
CGCCCTTATTCCCTTTTTTGCGGCATTTTGCCTTCCTGTTTTTGCTCACCCAGAAACGCTGGTGAAAGTA
AAAGATGCTGAAGATCAGTTGGGTGCACGAGTGGGTTACATCGAACTGGATCTCAACAGCGGTAAGATCC
TTGAGAGTTTTCGCCCCGAAGAACGTTTTCCAATGATGAGCACTTTTAAAGTTCTGCTATGTGGCGCGGT
ATTATCCCGTATTGACGCCGGGCAAGAGCAACTCGGTCGCCGCATACACTATTCTCAGAATGACTTGGTT
GAGTACTCACCAGTCACAGAAAAGCATCTTACGGATGGCATGACAGTAAGAGAATTATGCAGTGCTGCCA
TAACCATGAGTGATAACACTGCGGCCAACTTACTTCTGACAACGATCGGAGGACCGAAGGAGCTAACCGC
TTTTTTGCACAACATGGGGGATCATGTAACTCGCCTTGATCGTTGGGAACCGGAGCTGAATGAAGCCATA
CCAAACGACGAGCGTGACACCACGATGCCTGCAGCAATGGCAACAACGTTGCGCAAACTATTAACTGGCG
AACTACTTACTCTAGCTTCCCGGCAACAATTAATAGACTGGATGGAGGCGGATAAAGTTGCAGGACCACT
TCTGCGCTCGGCCCTTCCGGCTGGCTGGTTTATTGCTGATAAATCTGGAGCCGGTGAGCGTGGGTCTCGC
GGTATCATTGCAGCACTGGGGCCAGATGGTAAGCCCTCCCGTATCGTAGTTATCTACACGACGGGGAGTC
AGGCAACTATGGATGAACGAAATAGACAGATCGCTGAGATAGGTGCCTCACTGATTAAGCATTGGTAACT
GTCAGACCAAGTTTACTCATATATACTTTAGATTGATTTAAAACTTCATTTTTAATTTAAAAGGATCTAG
GTGAAGATCCTTTTTGATAATCTCATGACCAAAATCCCTTAACGTGAGTTTTCGTTCCACTGAGCGTCAG
ACCCCGTAGAAAAGATCAAAGGATCTTCTTGAGATCCTTTTTTTCTGCGCGTAATCTGCTGCTTGCAAAC
AAAAAAACCACCGCTACCAGCGGTGGTTTGTTTGCCGGATCAAGAGCTACCAACTCTTTTTCCGAAGGTA
ACTGGCTTCAGCAGAGCGCAGATACCAAATACTGTCCTTCTAGTGTAGCCGTAGTTAGGCCACCACTTCA
AGAACTCTGTAGCACCGCCTACATACCTCGCTCTGCTAATCCTGTTACCAGTGGCTGCTGCCAGTGGCGA
TAAGTCGTGTCTTACCGGGTTGGACTCAAGACGATAGTTACCGGATAAGGCGCAGCGGTCGGGCTGAACG
GGGGGTTCGTGCACACAGCCCAGCTTGGAGCGAACGACCTACACCGAACTGAGATACCTACAGCGTGAGC
TATGAGAAAGCGCCACGCTTCCCGAAGGGAGAAAGGCGGACAGGTATCCGGTAAGCGGCAGGGTCGGAAC
AGGAGAGCGCACGAGGGAGCTTCCAGGGGGAAACGCCTGGTATCTTTATAGTCCTGTCGGGTTTCGCCAC
CTCTGACTTGAGCGTCGATTTTTGTGATGCTCGTCAGGGGGGCGGAGCCTATGGAAAAACGCCAGCAACG
CGGCCTTTTTACGGTTCCTGGCCTTTTGCTGGCCTTTTGCTCACATGTTCTTTCCTGCGTTATCCCCTGA
TTCTGTGGATAACCGTATTACCGCCTTTGAGTGAGCTGATACCGCTCGCCGCAGCCGAACGACCGAGCGC
AGCGAGTCAGTGAGCGAGGAAGCGGAAGAGCGCCTGATGCGGTATTTTCTCCTTACGCATCTGTGCGGTA
TTTCACACCGCATATATGGTGCACTCTCAGTACAATCTGCTCTGATGCCGCATAGTTAAGCCAGTATACA
CTCCGCTATCGCTACGTGACTGGGTCATGGCTGCGCCCCGACACCCGCCAACACCCGCTGACGCGCCCTG
ACGGGCTTGTCTGCTCCCGGCATCCGCTTACAGACAAGCTGTGACCGTCTCCGGGAGCTGCATGTGTCAG
AGGTTTTCACCGTCATCACCGAAACGCGCGAGGCAGCTGCGGTAAAGCTCATCAGCGTGGTCGTGAAGCG
ATTCACAGATGTCTGCCTGTTCATCCGCGTCCAGCTCGTTGAGTTTCTCCAGAAGCGTTAATGTCTGGCT
TCTGATAAAGCGGGCCATGTTAAGGGCGGTTTTTTCCTGTTTGGTCACTGATGCCTCCGTGTAAGGGGGA
TTTCTGTTCATGGGGGTAATGATACCGATGAAACGAGAGAGGATGCTCACGATACGGGTTACTGATGATG
AACATGCCCGGTTACTGGAACGTTGTGAGGGTAAACAACTGGCGGTATGGATGCGGCGGGACCAGAGAAA
AATCACTCAGGGTCAATGCCAGCGCTTCGTTAATACAGATGTAGGTGTTCCACAGGGTAGCCAGCAGCAT
CCTGCGATGCAGATCCGGAACATAATGGTGCAGGGCGCTGACTTCCGCGTTTCCAGACTTTACGAAACAC
GGAAACCGAAGACCATTCATGTTGTTGCTCAGGTCGCAGACGTTTTGCAGCAGCAGTCGCTTCACGTTCG
CTCGCGTATCGGTGATTCATTCTGCTAACCAGTAAGGCAACCCCGCCAGCCTAGCCGGGTCCTCAACGAC
AGGAGCACGATCATGCGCACCCGTGGGGCCGCCATGCCGGCGATAATGGCCTGCTTCTCGCCGAAACGTT
TGGTGGCGGGACCAGTGACGAAGGCTTGAGCGAGGGCGTGCAAGATTCCGAATACCGCAAGCGACAGGCC
GATCATCGTCGCGCTCCAGCGAAAGCGGTCCTCGCCGAAAATGACCCAGAGCGCTGCCGGCACCTGTCCT
ACGAGTTGCATGATAAAGAAGACAGTCATAAGTGCGGCGACGATAGTCATGCCCCGCGCCCACCGGAAGG
AGCTGACTGGGTTGAAGGCTCTCAAGGGCATCGGTCGAGATCCCGGTGCCTAATGAGTGAGCTAACTTAC
ATTAATTGCGTTGCGCTCACTGCCCGCTTTCCAGTCGGGAAACCTGTCGTGCCAGCTGCATTAATGAATC
GGCCAACGCGCGGGGAGAGGCGGTTTGCGTATTGGGCGCCAGGGTGGTTTTTCTTTTCACCAGTGAGACG
GGCAACAGCTGATTGCCCTTCACCGCCTGGCCCTGAGAGAGTTGCAGCAAGCGGTCCACGCTGGTTTGCC
CCAGCAGGCGAAAATCCTGTTTGATGGTGGTTAACGGCGGGATATAACATGAGCTGTCTTCGGTATCGTC
GTATCCCACTACCGAGATATCCGCACCAACGCGCAGCCCGGACTCGGTAATGGCGCGCATTGCGCCCAGC
GCCATCTGATCGTTGGCAACCAGCATCGCAGTGGGAACGATGCCCTCATTCAGCATTTGCATGGTTTGTT
GAAAACCGGACATGGCACTCCAGTCGCCTTCCCGTTCCGCTATCGGCTGAATTTGATTGCGAGTGAGATA
TTTATGCCAGCCAGCCAGACGCAGACGCGCCGAGACAGAACTTAATGGGCCCGCTAACAGCGCGATTTGC
TGGTGACCCAATGCGACCAGATGCTCCACGCCCAGTCGCGTACCGTCTTCATGGGAGAAAATAATACTGT
TGATGGGTGTCTGGTCAGAGACATCAAGAAATAACGCCGGAACATTAGTGCAGGCAGCTTCCACAGCAAT
GGCATCCTGGTCATCCAGCGGATAGTTAATGATCAGCCCACTGACGCGTTGCGCGAGAAGATTGTGCACC
GCCGCTTTACAGGCTTCGACGCCGCTTCGTTCTACCATCGACACCACCACGCTGGCACCCAGTTGATCGG
CGCGAGATTTAATCGCCGCGACAATTTGCGACGGCGCGTGCAGGGCCAGACTGGAGGTGGCAACGCCAAT
CAGCAACGACTGTTTGCCCGCCAGTTGTTGTGCCACGCGGTTGGGAATGTAATTCAGCTCCGCCATCGCC
GCTTCCACTTTTTCCCGCGTTTTCGCAGAAACGTGGCTGGCCTGGTTCACCACGCGGGAAACGGTCTGAT
AAGAGACACCGGCATACTCTGCGACATCGTATAACGTTACTGGTTTCACATTCACCACCCTGAATTGACT
CTCTTCCGGGCGCTATCATGCCATACCGCGAAAGGTTTTGCGCCATTCGATGGTGTCCGGGATCTCGACG
CTCTCCCTTATGCGACTCCTGCATTAGGAAGCAGCCCAGTAGTAGGTTGAGGCCGTTGAGCACCGCCGCC
GCAAGGAATGGTGCATGCAAGGAGATGGCGCCCAACAGTCCCCCGGCCACGGGGCCTGCCACCATACCCA
CGCCGAAACAAGCGCTCATGAGCCCGAAGTGGCGAGCCCGATCTTCCCCATCGGTGATGTCGGCGATATA
GGCGCCAGCAACCGCACCTGTGGCGCCGGTGATGCCGGCCACGATGCGTCCGGCGTAGAGGATCGAGATC
TCGATCCCGCGAAATTAATACGACTCACTATAGGGGAATTGTGAGCGGATAACAATTCCCCTCTAGAAAT
AATTTTGTTTAACTTTAAGAAGGAGATATACATATGGCTAGCATGACTGGTGGACAGCAAATGGGTCGCG
AATTCATGGAATCAATAGAGCAGCAACTAACAGAATTGCGGACGACCCTGCGTCATCACGAATATCTGTA
CCATGTCATGGATGCTCCGGAGATTCCGGACGCCGAATACGATCGCTTAATGCGTGAACTGCGTGAGCTG
GAAACTAAACATCCGGAGCTGATTACGCCGGATAGCCCGACCCAGCGTGTGGGTGCTGCGCCACTGGCCG
CCTTCAGCCAGATTCGCCATGAAGTGCCGATGCTGAGCCTGGACAACGTGTTCGACGAGGAGTCTTTTTT
GGCGTTCAATAAACGTGTTCAGGATCGTCTGAAGAACAACGAAAAAGTGACCTGGTGTTGTGAACTTAAG
CTCGACGGCCTGGCCGTGTCGATTCTGTATGAAAACGGTGTTCTGGTCTCTGCTGCGACCCGTGGTGACG
GCACCACCGGCGAGGACATCACCAGCAACGTACGTACCATTCGGGCAATCCCATTGAAGCTGCATGGTGA
GAACATCCCGGCTCGTCTAGAGGTCCGTGGTGAGGTCTTCCTGCCGCAGGCAGGCTTCGAGAAGATCAAT
GAAGATGCGAGACGTACTGGTGGTAAGGTCTTCGCCAATCCGCGTAATGCGGCGGCGGGCAGCCTGCGCC
AGCTGGACCCGCGCATTACCGCTAAGCGCCCGTTAACGTTCTTCTGCTATGGTGTGGGTGTGCTGGAAGG
TGGCGAACTGCCGGACACCCATCTGGGTCGTTTGTTGCAATTTAAAAAGTGGGGTCTGCCGGTTTCCGAC
CGCGTGACTCTGTGTGAAAGCGCGGAAGAAGTTTTAGCGTTCTATCATAAAGTAGAGGAGGATCGTCCGA
CCCTGGGTTTCGACATCGATGGCGTTGTGATCAAAGTGAACAGCTTGGCTCAACAAGAACAGCTGGGTTT
CGTGGCGCGTGCGCCACGCTGGGCAGTTGCGTTCAAGTTTCCGGCGCAAGAACAAATGACCTTCGTGCGC
GACGTTGAATTTCAGGTAGGCCGTACCGGCGCGATTACCCCGGTGGCTAGGCTCGAACCGGTCCACGTGG
CTGGCGTGCTGGTGAGCAACGCGACCCTGCACAATGCGGATGAGATCGAGCGCCTGGGCCTCCGCATCGG
CGACAAGGTCGTTATTCGTCGTGCGGGTGACGTGATCCCGCAAGTTGTTAATGTTGTTCTTAGCGAACGC
CCAGAGGACACCCGTGAGGTGGTTTTTCCTACACACTGCCCGGTGTGCGGATCGGACGTGGAGCGTGTTG
AGGGGGAGGCTGTGGCGCGCTGCACCGGTGGCCTGATCTGCGGTGCCCAACGTAAAGAAAGCCTGAAGCA
CTTTGTTAGCCGTCGTGCTATGGATGTTGATGGCATGGGCGATAAAATTATTGACCAGTTGGTTGAAAAA
GAGTACGTTCACACCCCTGCGGATCTGTTTAAACTAACCGCAGGTAAGCTCACGGGTTTGGAGCGCATGG
GTCCGAAAAGCGCTCAAAACGTGGTTAACGCACTGGAAAAAGCAAAAGAAACTACGTTCGCACGTTTTCT
GTACGCACTGGGCATCCGTGAGGTAGGCGAGGCGACCGCCGCGGGCCTGGCCGCGTACTTCGGTACACTG
GAGGCGCTGGAGGCGGCGTCCATCGAGGAACTGCAGAAAGTGCCGGACGTGGGCATCGTGGTGGCTTCAC
ATGTGCACAACTTTTTTGCCGAGGAGAGCAATCGTAACGTCATAAGCGAATTGCTGGCAGAAGGCGTTCA
TTGGCCGGCACCGATTGTCATCAACGCGGAAGAGATCGACAGCCCGTTTGCTGGTAAGACCGTTGTTTTA
ACCGGTTCCCTGTCCCAGATGAGCCGTGATGATGCGAAGGCTAGATTGGTTGAACTGGGAGCGAAGGTTG
CGGGCAGTGTTTCCAAAAAGACGGATCTCGTTATTGCAGGTGAAGCGGCGGGTAGTAAACTGGCAAAGGC
ACAAGAGTTGGGTATTGAGGTGATTGACGAAGCGGAAATGTTGCGCCTGCTTGGCTCTGTTAGCGGTTGG
CGTTTGTTTAAGAAAATCTCGCTTGTCCCGAGAGGCTCTGCAGCGGGTCATCATCACCACCACCACCACC
ACCACCACTAACTCGAGCACCACCACCACCACCACTGAGATCCGGCTGCTAACAAAGCCCGAAAGGAAGC
TGAGTTGGCTGCTGCCACCGCTGAGCAATAACTAGCATAACCCCTTGGGGCCTCTAAACGGGTCTTGAGG
GGTTTTTTGCTGAAAGGAGGAACTATATCCGGAT
